Addgene plasmid #249337: pMX Bmal1pomoter mVenus-linkerA-BMAL1
Purpose: Fluorescence reporter for intracellular distribution of BMAL1 protein
Depositing lab: Takeaki Ozawa. Depositing organization: University of Tokyo, School of Science. Publication: Immediate nuclear accumulation of BMAL1 to regulate cellular circadian clock synchronization. Tamaru T, Kawamura G, Yoshitane H, Koinuma S, Fukada Y, Naito A, Ozawa T, Takamatsu K. Commun Biol. 2025 Dec 17. doi: 10.1038/s42003-025-09373-1. PubMed 41408449.
Backbone
  Vector backbone: pMX
  Backbone size w/o insert (bp): 5000
  Total vector size (bp): 7675
  Vector type: Retroviral
Growth in bacteria
  Bacterial resistance: Ampicillin, 100 μg/mL
  Growth temperature: 37°C
  Growth strain: NEB Stable
  Copy number: Unknown
Gene/Insert
  Gene/Insert name: BMAL1
  Species: M. musculus (mouse)
  Insert size (bp): 1881
  Entrez Gene: Bmal1 (a.k.a. Arnt3, Arntl, BMAL1b, MOP3, bHLHe5, bmal1b')
  Promoter: Bmal1 promoter
  Tag / fusion protein: Venus (N terminal on insert)
  Cloning method: Restriction Enzyme; 5′ cloning site EcoRI (not destroyed); 3′ cloning site XhoI (not destroyed)
  Sequencing primers: 5′ caaagtagacggcatcgcagc
Terms and licenses: Academic/Nonprofit Terms; Industry Terms: Not Available to Industry
How to cite: pMX Bmal1pomoter mVenus-linkerA-BMAL1 was a gift from Takeaki Ozawa (Addgene plasmid # 249337 ; http://n2t.net/addgene:249337 ; RRID:Addgene_249337)
