[The description below was written by a language model from this plasmid's Addgene catalogue record and pLannotate feature annotations shown in this document.]
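Description:
pMX Bmal1pomoter mVenus-linkerA-BMAL1 is a Moloney murine leukemia virus–based retroviral vector built on the pMX backbone, designed to report the intracellular distribution of the circadian clock protein BMAL1 by fluorescence. In bacteria it is maintained through a high-copy ColE1/pUC-type origin and selected with ampicillin via the β-lactamase gene and its own promoter. The catalogue lists a total size of about 7.7 kb, close to the 7,746 nt of the sequenced record.

The viral portion consists of a 5′ MMLV LTR, the Ψ packaging signal, a truncated gag segment lacking its start codon, and a pol-derived region carrying the splice acceptor. Together with the 3′ LTR, these allow the transcript to be packaged into retroviral particles when gag, pol and env are supplied in trans, and then integrated into dividing target cells. The 3′ LTR region is annotated as a short ΔU3-type fragment directly followed by a longer LTR match, so the table alone does not establish whether the vector is self-inactivating.

The payload is an N-terminal fusion of monomeric yellow fluorescent mVenus to mouse BMAL1 (Arntl, about 1.9 kb), joined by a short linker and cloned between EcoRI and XhoI sites. The annotation tool matched this coding sequence to the human orthologue, but the catalogue states a mouse origin. Expression is recorded as driven by the Bmal1 promoter. That promoter is not annotated in the feature table, but an unannotated gap of roughly 500 bp between the pol region and mVenus is a plausible location for it. Use of the gene's own promoter suggests clock-regulated rather than strong constitutive expression. This would suit live-cell imaging of BMAL1 localisation, such as nuclear accumulation during circadian clock synchronisation.
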