Features (pLannotate 1.2.2; 12 found; start..end, strand, type, name):
      8..601     +  LTR            LTR: long terminal repeat from Moloney murine leukemia virus
    664..1021    +  misc_feature   MMLV Ψ: packaging signal of Moloney murine leukemia virus (MMLV)
   1086..1502    +  CDS            gag (truncated): truncated Moloney murine leukemia virus (MMLV) gag gene lacking the start codon
   1512..1886    +  misc_feature   pol region: Moloney murine leukemia virus (MMLV) pol region containing the splice acceptor site
   2407..3123    +  CDS            mVenus: mVenus is a basic (constitutively fluorescent) yellow fluorescent protein published in 2006, derived from Aequorea victoria. It is reported to be a rapidly-maturing monomer with moderate acid sensitivity.
   3166..5040    +  CDS            ARNTL: BMAL1_HUMAN - Also known as BHLHE5, BMAL1, MOP3, PASD3. Experimental evidence at protein level: Swiss-Prot protein existence level 1. Transcriptional activator which forms a core component of the circadian clock. The circadian clock, an internal time-keeping system, regulates various physiological processes through the generation of approximately 24 hour circadian rhythms in gene expression, which are translated into rhythms in metabolism and behavior. It is derived from the Latin roots 'circa' (about) and 'diem' (day) and acts as an important regulator of a wide array of physiological functio
   5115..5236    +  LTR            3' LTR (ΔU3) (fragment): self-inactivating 3' long terminal repeat (LTR) from Moloney murine leukemia virus
   5237..5706    +  LTR            LTR: long terminal repeat from Moloney murine leukemia virus
   5772..5824    -  CDS            lacI (fragment): lac repressor; lacI; The lac repressor binds to the lac operator to inhibit transcription in E. coli. This inhibition can be relieved by adding lactose or isopropyl-β-D-thiogalactopyranoside (IPTG).
   6007..6595    -  rep_origin     ori: high-copy-number ColE1/pMB1/pBR322/pUC origin of replication
   6759..7619    -  CDS            AmpR: β-lactamase; bla; confers resistance to ampicillin, carbenicillin, and related antibiotics
   7620..7724    -  promoter       AmpR promoter: bla
>Addgene plasmid #249337 | pMX Bmal1pomoter mVenus-linkerA-BMAL1 | addgene full sequence | sequence record 497339 | Addgene NGS Result
CCTGCATAATGAAAGACCCCACCTGTAGGTTTGGCAAGCTAGCTTAAGTAACGCCATTTTGCAAGGCATG
GAAAAATACATAACTGAGAATAGAAAAGTTCAGATCAAGGTCAGGAACAGATGGAACAGCTGAATATGGG
CCAAACAGGATATCTGTGGTAAGCAGTTCCTGCCCCGGCTCAGGGCCAAGAACAGATGGAACAGCTGAAT
ATGGGCCAAACAGGATATCTGTGGTAAGCAGTTCCTGCCCCGGCTCAGGGCCAAGAACAGATGGTCCCCA
GATGCGGTCCAGCCCTCAGCAGTTTCTAGAGAACCATCAGATGTTTCCAGGGTGCCCCAAGGACCTGAAA
TGACCCTGTGCCTTATTTGAACTAACCAATCAGTTCGCTTCTCGCTTCTGTTCGCGCGCTTCTGCTCCCC
GAGCTCAATAAAAGAGCCCACAACCCCTCACTCGGCGCGCCAGTCCTCCGATTGACTGAGTCGCCCGGGT
ACCCGTGTATCCAATAAACCCTCTTGCAGTTGCATCCGACTTGTGGTCTCGCTGTTCCTTGGGAGGGTCT
CCTCTGAGTGATTGACTACCCGTCAGCGGGGGTCTTTCATTTGGGGGCTCGTCCGGGATCGGGAGACCCC
TGCCCAGGGACCACCGACCCACCACCGGGAGGTAAGCTGGCCAGCAACTTATCTGTGTCTGTCCGATTGT
CTAGTGTCTATGACTGATTTTATGCGCCTGCGTCGGTACTAGTTAGCTAACTAGCTCTGTATCTGGCGGA
CCCGTGGTGGAACTGACGAGTTCGGAACACCCGGCCGCAACCCTGGGAGACGTCCCAGGGACTTCGGGGG
CCGTTTTTGTGGCCCGACCTGAGTCCAAAAATCCCGATCGTTTTGGACTCTTTGGTGCACCCCCCTTAGA
GGAGGGATATGTGGTTCTGGTAGGAGACGAGAACCTAAAACAGTTCCCGCCTCCGTCTGAATTTTTGCTT
TCGGTTTGGGACCGAAGCCGCGCCGCGCGTCTTGTCTGCTGCAGCATCGTTCTGTGTTGTCTCTGTCTGA
CTGTGTTTCTGTATTTGTCTGAAAATATGGGCCCGGGCCAGACTGTTACCACTCCCTTAAGTTTGACCTT
AGGTCACTGGAAAGATGTCGAGCGGATCGCTCACAACCAGTCGGTAGATGTCAAGAAGAGACGTTGGGTT
ACCTTCTGCTCTGCAGAATGGCCAACCTTTAACGTCGGATGGCCGCGAGACGGCACCTTTAACCGAGACC
TCATCACCCAGGTTAAGATCAAGGTCTTTTCACCTGGCCCGCATGGACACCCAGACCAGGTCCCCTACAT
CGTGACCTGGGAAGCCTTGGCTTTTGACCCCCCTCCCTGGGTCAAGCCCTTTGTACACCCTAAGCCTCCG
CCTCCTCTTCCTCCATCCGCCCCGTCTCTCCCCCTTGAACCTCCTCGTTCGACCCCGCCTCGATCCTCCC
TTTATCCAGCCCTCACTCCTTCTCTAGGCGCCCCCATATGGCCATATGAGATCTTATATGGGGCACCCCC
GCCCCTTGTAAACTTCCCTGACCCTGACATGACAAGAGTTACTAACAGCCCCTCTCTCCAAGCTCACTTA
CAGGCTCTCTACTTAGTCCAGCACGAAGTCTGGAGACCTCTGGCGGCAGCCTACCAAGAACAACTGGACC
GACCGGTGGTACCTCACCCTTACCGAGTCGGCGACACAGTGTGGGTCCGCCGACACCAGACTAAGAACCT
AGAACCTCGCTGGAAAGGACCTTACACAGTCCTGCTGACCACCCCCACCGCCCTCAAAGTAGACGGCATC
GCAGCTTGGATACACGCCGCCCACGTGAAGGCTGCCGACCCCGGGGGTGGACCATCCTCTAGACTGCCGG
ATCCGGGACGACGGCGAGCTCGCAGAGTCCGCAACGCAGTGGCCTCAGCGAGCTTTAGACCTGAGGGGGA
AAACCGAGGGCTGGGGCAAGAAATCCACAGAGCGTGCCAATTGGTCCACTCCTCGGGGCGTGTGCTTCTG
TGCGCCAAATGATTGGTGAAGGGAAAGTAGCAGGTAAACCAGCCCTGCCGTCTTGCCATTGGTCAGAGGC
TTTCCTATCGGTCACTCGATTGGCTAGCCTAACGCAGAGCAGAACGCGAATTGGTTTGGGTTGTCCGCCA
AGACAACTCCGTTCGCTCTCTCTGATTGGCTAACGGGAAGAGGCAGGTATCCGGGCTGCGCGGCTCCTCC
ATTGGTGGGCGGGGAAGGGGGGTTGGGCACAGCGATTGGTGGGCGGGGGGCCGGGCCTGGGCCGGCGGGG
AGCGGATTGGTCGGAAAGTAGGTTAGTGGTGCGACATTTAGGGAAGGCAGAAAGTAGGTCAGGGACGGAG
GTGCCTGTTTACCCAGATCTGCCACCATGGTGAGCAAGGGCGAGGAGCTGTTCACCGGGGTGGTGCCCAT
CCTGGTCGAGCTGGACGGCGACGTAAACGGCCACAAGTTCAGCGTGTCCGGCGAGGGCGAGGGCGATGCC
ACCTACGGCAAGCTGACCCTGAAGCTGATCTGCACCACCGGCAAGCTGCCCGTGCCCTGGCCCACCCTCG
TGACCACCCTGGGCTACGGCCTGCAGTGCTTCGCCCGCTACCCCGACCACATGAAGCAGCACGACTTCTT
CAAGTCCGCCATGCCCGAAGGCTACGTCCAGGAGCGCACCATCTTCTTCAAGGACGACGGCAACTACAAG
ACCCGCGCCGAGGTGAAGTTCGAGGGCGACACCCTGGTGAACCGCATCGAGCTGAAGGGCATCGACTTCA
AGGAGGACGGCAACATCCTGGGGCACAAGCTGGAGTACAACTACAACAGCCACAACGTCTATATCACCGC
CGACAAGCAGAAGAACGGCATCAAGGCCAACTTCAAGATCCGCCACAACATCGAGGACGGCGGCGTGCAG
CTCGCCGACCACTACCAGCAGAACACCCCCATCGGCGACGGCCCCGTGCTGCTGCCCGACAACCACTACC
TGAGCTACCAGTCCAAACTGAGCAAAGACCCCAACGAGAAGCGCGATCACATGGTCCTGCTGGAGTTCGT
GACCGCCGCCGGGATCACTCTCGGCATGGACGAGCTGTACAAGGGCTCCGCTGGCTCCGCTGCTGGTTCT
GGCGAATTTGAATTCATGGCGGACCAGAGAATGGACATTTCCTCAACCATCAGCGACTTCATGTCTCCGG
GCCCCACCGACCTACTCTCCGGTTCCCTGGGCACCAGTGGTGTGGACTGCAATCGCAAGAGGAAAGGCAG
TGCCACTGACTACCAAGAAAGTATGGACACAGACAAAGATGACCCTCATGGAAGGTTAGAATATGCAGAA
CACCAAGGAAGGATCAAGAATGCAAGGGAGGCCCACAGTCAGATTGAAAAGAGGCGTCGGGACAAAATGA
ACAGTTTCATTGATGAATTGGCTTCTTTGGTACCAACATGCAATGCAATGTCCAGGAAGTTAGATAAACT
CACCGTGCTAAGGATGGCTGTTCAGCACATGAAAACTTTGAGAGGTGCCACCAACCCATACACAGAAGCA
AACTACAAGCCAACATTTCTATCAGATGACGAACTGAAACACCTAATTCTCAGGGCAGCAGATGGATTTT
TGTTTGTCGTAGGATGTGACCGAGGGAAGATCCTCTTTGTCTCCGAGTCTGTCTTCAAGATCCTCAATTA
TAGCCAGAATGACCTTATTGGCCAGAGCTTGTTTGACTACCTGCATCCAAAAGATATTGCCAAAGTTAAG
GAACAGCTATCTTCCTCGGACACTGCGCCCCGGGAGCGACTCATTGATGCCAAGACTGGACTTCCGGTTA
AAACGGATATAACCCCTGGGCCCTCCCGGCTATGCTCTGGAGCCCGCCGCTCTTTCTTCTGTAGAATGAA
GTGCAACAGGCCTTCAGTAAAGGTGGAAGATAAGGACTTCGCCTCTACCTGTTCAAAGAAAAAAGATCGA
AAAAGCTTCTGCACAATCCACAGCACAGGCTATTTGAAAAGCTGGCCACCCACGAAGATGGGGCTGGACG
AAGACAATGAGCCAGACAACGAGGGCTGCAACCTCAGCTGCCTCGTTGCAATCGGGCGCCTGCACTCGCA
CATGGTTCCACAACCAGCGAACGGGGAAATACGGGTGAAATCTATGGAGTACGTTTCTCGACACGCAATA
GATGGGAAATTTGTTTTTGTAGATCAGAGGGCGACAGCTATTTTGGCGTATCTACCACAGGAACTTCTAG
GTACATCATGTTATGAGTATTTTCATCAAGACGACATAGGACACCTCGCAGAATGTCACAGGCAAGTTTT
ACAGACAAGAGAAAAGATCACAACTAATTGCTATAAGTTTAAGATCAAAGATGGTTCTTTTATCACGCTA
CGAAGTCGATGGTTCAGTTTCATGAACCCGTGGACCAAGGAAGTTGAATACATTGTCTCAACCAACACTG
TTGTTTTAGCCAATGTCCTGGAAGGCGGGGACCCAACCTTCCCGCAGCTAACAGCACCCCCCCACAGCAT
GGACAGCATGCTGCCCTCTGGAGAAGGTGGCCCAAAGAGGACTCATCCCACTGTTCCAGGCATTCCAGGG
GGAACCAGAGCCGGAGCAGGAAAAATAGGTCGAATGATTGCCGAGGAAATCATGGAAATCCACAGGATAA
GAGGGTCATCGCCTTCCAGCTGTGGCTCCAGCCCGCTGAACATCACAAGTACGCCTCCCCCTGATGCCCC
TTCTCCAGGAGGCAAGAAGATTCTAAATGGAGGGACTCCAGACATTCCTTCCACTGGACTATTACCAGGG
CAGGCTCAGGAGACCCCAGGGTATCCCTATTCTGATAGTTCTTCTATTCTTGGTGAGAACCCCCACATAG
GCATCGATATGATAGATAACGACCAAGGATCAAGTAGTCCCAGTAACGATGAGGCAGCAATGGCTGTCAT
CATGAGCCTCTTGGAAGCAGATGCGGGGCTGGGTGGCCCCGTTGACTTTAGTGACTTGCCATGGCCGCTG
TAGCTCGAGCGGCCGCCAGCACAGTGGTCGACGATAAAATAAAAGATTTTATTTAGTCTCCAGAAAAAGG
GGGGAATGAAAGACCCCACCTGTAGGTTTGGCAAGCTAGCTTAAGTAACGCCATTTTGCAAGGCATGGAA
AAATACATAACTGAGAATAGAGAAGTTCAGATCAAGGTCAGGAACAGATGGAACAGCTGAATATGGGCCA
AACAGGATATCTGTGGTAAGCAGTTCCTGCCCCGGCTCAGGGCCAAGAACAGATGGAACAGCTGAATATG
GGCCAAACAGGATATCTGTGGTAAGCAGTTCCTGCCCCGGCTCAGGGCCAAGAACAGATGGTCCCCAGAT
GCGGTCCAGCCCTCAGCAGTTTCTAGAGAACCATCAGATGTTTCCAGGGTGCCCCAAGGACCTGAAATGA
CCCTGTGCCTTATTTGAACTAACCAATCAGTTCGCTTCTCGCTTCTGTTCGCGCGCTTCTGCTCCCCGAG
CTCAATAAAAGAGCCCACAACCCCTCACTCGGGGCGCCAGTCCTCCGATTGACTGAGTCGCCCGGGTACC
CGTGTATCCAATAAACCCTCTTGCAGTTGCATCCGACTTGTGGTCTCGCTGTTCCTTGGGAGGGTCTCCT
CTGAGTGATTGACTACCCGTCAGCGGGGGTCTTTCACATGCAGCATGTATCAAAATTAATTTGGTTTTTT
TTCTTAAGTATTTACATTAAATGGCCATAGTTGCATTAATGAATCGGCCAACGCGCGGGGAGAGGCGGTT
TGCGTATTGGGCGCTCTTCCGCTTCCTCGCTCACTGACTCGCTGCGCTCGGTCGTTCGGCTGCGGCGAGC
GGTATCAGCTCACTCAAAGGCGGTAATACGGTTATCCACAGAATCAGGGGATAACGCAGGAAAGAACATG
TGAGCAAAAGGCCAGCAAAAGGCCAGGAACCGTAAAAAGGCCGCGTTGCTGGCGTTTTTCCATAGGCTCC
GCCCCCCTGACGAGCATCACAAAAATCGACGCTCAAGTCAGAGGTGGCGAAACCCGACAGGACTATAAAG
ATACCAGGCGTTTCCCCCTGGAAGCTCCCTCGTGCGCTCTCCTGTTCCGACCCTGCCGCTTACCGGATAC
CTGTCCGCCTTTCTCCCTTCGGGAAGCGTGGCGCTTTCTCATAGCTCACGCTGTAGGTATCTCAGTTCGG
TGTAGGTCGTTCGCTCCAAGCTGGGCTGTGTGCACGAACCCCCCGTTCAGCCCGACCGCTGCGCCTTATC
CGGTAACTATCGTCTTGAGTCCAACCCGGTAAGACACGACTTATCGCCACTGGCAGCAGCCACTGGTAAC
AGGATTAGCAGAGCGAGGTATGTAGGCGGTGCTACAGAGTTCTTGAAGTGGTGGCCTAACTACGGCTACA
CTAGAAGAACAGTATTTGGTATCTGCGCTCTGCTGAAGCCAGTTACCTTCGGAAAAAGAGTTGGTAGCTC
TTGATCCGGCAAACAAACCACCGCTGGTAGCGGTGGTTTTTTTGTTTGCAAGCAGCAGATTACGCGCAGA
AAAAAAGGATCTCAAGAAGATCCTTTGATCTTTTCTACGGGGTCTGACGCTCAGTGGAACGAAAACTCAC
GTTAAGGGATTTTGGTCATGAGATTATCAAAAAGGATCTTCACCTAGATCCTTTTGCGGCCGGCCGCAAA
TCAATCTAAAGTATATATGAGTAAACTTGGTCTGACAGTTACCAATGCTTAATCAGTGAGGCACCTATCT
CAGCGATCTGTCTATTTCGTTCATCCATAGTTGCCTGACTCCCCGTCGTGTAGATAACTACGATACGGGA
GGGCTTACCATCTGGCCCCAGTGCTGCAATGATACCGCGAGACCCACGCTCACCGGCTCCAGATTTATCA
GCAATAAACCAGCCAGCCGGAAGGGCCGAGCGCAGAAGTGGTCCTGCAACTTTATCCGCCTCCATCCAGT
CTATTAATTGTTGCCGGGAAGCTAGAGTAAGTAGTTCGCCAGTTAATAGTTTGCGCAACGTTGTTGCCAT
TGCTACAGGCATCGTGGTGTCACGCTCGTCGTTTGGTATGGCTTCATTCAGCTCCGGTTCCCAACGATCA
AGGCGAGTTACATGATCCCCCATGTTGTGCAAAAAAGCGGTTAGCTCCTTCGGTCCTCCGATCGTTGTCA
GAAGTAAGTTGGCCGCAGTGTTATCACTCATGGTTATGGCAGCACTGCATAATTCTCTTACTGTCATGCC
ATCCGTAAGATGCTTTTCTGTGACTGGTGAGTACTCAACCAAGTCATTCTGAGAATAGTGTATGCGGCGA
CCGAGTTGCTCTTGCCCGGCGTCAATACGGGATAATACCGCGCCACATAGCAGAACTTTAAAAGTGCTCA
TCATTGGAAAACGTTCTTCGGGGCGAAAACTCTCAAGGATCTTACCGCTGTTGAGATCCAGTTCGATGTA
ACCCACTCGTGCACCCAACTGATCTTCAGCATCTTTTACTTTCACCAGCGTTTCTGGGTGAGCAAAAACA
GGAAGGCAAAATGCCGCAAAAAAGGGAATAAGGGCGACACGGAAATGTTGAATACTCATACTCTTCCTTT
TTCAATATTATTGAAGCATTTATCAGGGTTATTGTCTCATGAGCGGATACATATTTGAATGTATTTAGAA
AAATAAACAAATAGGGGTTCCGCGCACATTTCCCCGAAAAGTGCCA
